>Addgene plasmid #171285 | pFTK013 | addgene full sequence | sequence record 349557 | Addgene NGS Result
GTGGCTCTTCAGTGGACGAAAGGGCCTCGTGATACGCCTATTTTTATAGGTTAATGTCATGATAATAATG
GTTTCTTAGACGTCAGGTGGCACTTTTCGGGGAAATGTGCGCGGAACCCCTATTTGTTTATTTTTCTAAA
TACATTCAAATATGTATCCGCTCATGAGACAATAACCCTGATAAATGCTTCAATAATATTGAAAAAGGAA
GAGTATGCGCTCACGCAACTGGTCCAGAACCTTGACCGAACGCAGCGGTGGTAACGGCGCAGTGGCGGTT
TTCATGGCTTGTTATGACTGTTTTTTTTTGGGGTACAGTCTATGCCTCGGGCATCCAAGCAGCAAGCGCG
TTACGCCGTGGGTCGATGTTTGATGTTATGGAGCAGCAACGATGTTACGCAGCAGGGCAGTCGCCCTAAA
ACAAAGTTAAACATCATGAGGGAAGCGGTGATCGCCGAAGTATCGACTCAACTATCAGAGGTAGTTGGCG
TCATCGAGCGCCATCTCGAACCGACGTTGCTGGCCGTACATTTGTACGGCTCCGCAGTGGATGGCGGCCT
GAAGCCACACAGCGATATTGATTTGCTGGTTACGGTGACCGTAAGGCTTGATGAAACAACGCGGCGAGCT
TTGATCAACGACCTTTTGGAAACTTCGGCTTCCCCTGGAGAGAGCGAGATTCTCCGCGCTGTAGAAGTCA
CCATTGTTGTGCACGACGACATCATTCCGTGGCGTTATCCAGCTAAGCGCGAACTGCAATTTGGAGAATG
GCAGCGCAATGACATTCTTGCAGGTATCTTCGAGCCAGCCACGATCGACATTGATCTGGCTATCTTGCTG
ACAAAAGCAAGAGAACATAGCGTTGCCTTGGTAGGTCCAGCGGCGGAGGAACTCTTTGATCCGGTTCCTG
AACAGGATCTATTTGAGGCGCTAAATGAAACCTTAACGCTATGGAACTCGCCGCCCGACTGGGCTGGCGA
TGAGCGAAATGTAGTGCTTACGTTGTCCCGCATTTGGTACAGCGCAGTAACCGGCAAAATCGCGCCGAAG
GATGTCGCTGCCGACTGGGCAATGGAGCGCCTGCCGGCCCAGTATCAGCCCGTCATACTTGAAGCTAGAC
AGGCTTATCTTGGACAAGAAGAAGATCGCTTGGCCTCGCGCGCAGATCAGTTGGAAGAATTTGTCCATTA
CGTAAAAGGCGAGATCACCAAGGTAGTCGGCAAATAACTGTCAGACCAAGTTTACTCATATATACTTTAG
ATTGATTTAAAACTTCATTTTTAATTTAAAAGGATCTAGGTGAAGATCCTTTTTGATAATCTCATGACCA
AAATCCCTTAACGTGAGTTTTCGTTCCACTGAGCGTCAGACCCCGTAGAAAAGATCAAAGGATCTTCTTG
AGATCCTTTTTTTCTGCGCGTAATCTGCTGCTTGCAAACAAAAAAACCACCGCTACCAGCGGTGGTTTGT
TTGCCGGATCAAGAGCTACCAACTCTTTTTCCGAAGGTAACTGGCTTCAGCAGAGCGCAGATACCAAATA
CTGTTCTTCTAGTGTAGCCGTAGTTAGGCCACCACTTCAAGAACTCTGTAGCACCGCCTACATACCTCGC
TCTGCTAATCCTGTTACCAGTGGCTGCTGCCAGTGGCGATAAGTCGTGTCTTACCGGGTTGGACTCAAGA
CGATAGTTACCGGATAAGGCGCAGCGGTCGGGCTGAACGGGGGGTTCGTGCACACAGCCCAGCTTGGAGC
GAACGACCTACACCGAACTGAGATACCTACAGCGTGAGCTATGAGAAAGCGCCACGCTTCCCGAAGGGAG
AAAGGCGGACAGGTATCCGGTAAGCGGCAGGGTCGGAACAGGAGAGCGCACGAGGGAGCTTCCAGGGGGA
AACGCCTGGTATCTTTATAGTCCTGTCGGGTTTCGCCACCTCTGACTTGAGCGTCGATTTTTGTGATGCT
CGTCAGGGGGGCGGAGCCTATGGAAAAACGCCAGCAACGCGGCCTTTTTACGGTTCCTGGCCTTTTGCTG
GCCTTTTGCTCACATGTTCTTTCCTGCGTTATCCCCTGATTCTGTGGATAACCGTATTACCGCCTTTGAG
TGAGCTGATACCGCTCGCCGCAGCCGAACGACCGAGCGCAGCGAGTCAGTGAGCGAGGAAGCGGAAGAGC
GCCCAATACGCAAACCGCCTCTCCCCGCGCGTTGGCCGATTCATTAATCACTCTGTGGTCTCAGGAGCTG
CATTGGTCTGCCATTGCAGGGTATATATGGCTGACCTGGCCAATCTCCATCGAGAATCTGGGCGACTGAA
GCACTGCCCGCAGACAAGATGGAGACTTTCGTCTAGCACGGTCTAGGGCAGATCCGATGCCATTGGCTCT
GTCAACTGTCGACTACATGTATCTGCATGTTGCATCGGGAAATCCCACCACAGGGACAGCCAAGCGGCCC
CGCGACTTGGCAGTGGGCAAACTACGCCCGATTCTGGTGCCAAGAACCGAGAAGAATGAGACAGACCCAC
GTTGCACTCTAACCGGATGCTATCGACTTACGGTGGCTGAAGATTCAACACGCTGCAACGAGAGCCAAGG
TGGTCCGGACATTTTCTACGTGCCGGTTTACCTTGGAACATCGCCGTCGTTGAGTGCACGTTGCCTACTC
TCTCGTGGCTTGGCTGGGCCCACGAGCCCGATTGACTCGACGGTGTTACTTGGGTATCTATGGCCCCGTT
TTCTGGCACGGTAATGATAAGTACTTACTAATCTTCGAGCGGGGGAGTGTTGCTCTGCCCGAGCATCAAC
GATTGGCCTGATCGCACCGTCTGCAAATGCCACGGTGCGGACCGACTGAAATCTCAGACCACCAAAGACC
CTCCGACTTCGAGATACGGTTACTAATTTTACACTGGCTCCAGCGGCCCCATCCAGTAAGCATCTGGGCT
GCAAGCGTATAATGTCTCCAGGTTGTCTCAGCATAAACACCCCGCCCCCGCTCAGGCACACAGGAAGAGA
GCTCAGGTCGTTTCCATTGCGTCCATACTCTTCACTCATTGTCATCTGCAGGAGAACTTCCCCTGTCCCT
TTGCCAAGCCCTCTCTTCGTCGTTGTCCACGCCTTCAAGTTTTCAACATTATTTTTCTAGACACCAATGT
GAGACCACGAA
Features (pLannotate 1.2.2; 6 found; start..end, strand, type, name):
    110..214     +  promoter       AmpR promoter: bla
    205..285     -  CDS            int (fragment): INT2_ECOLX - Protein inferred from homology: Swiss-Prot protein existence level 3. Putative integrase believed to be involved in the insertion of antibiotic resistance genes into plasmids and transposons. From Escherichia coli.
    373..429     +  CDS            GmR (fragment): gentamycin acetyltransferase; aacC1; confers resistance to gentamycin
    436..1224    +  CDS            aadA: S3AD_ECOLX - Experimental evidence at protein level: Swiss-Prot protein existence level 1. Mediates bacterial resistance to the antibiotics streptomycin and spectinomycin. From Escherichia coli.
   1398..1986    +  rep_origin     ori: high-copy-number ColE1/pMB1/pBR322/pUC origin of replication
   2169..2218    +  CDS            lacI (fragment): lac repressor; lacI; The lac repressor binds to the lac operator to inhibit transcription in E. coli. This inhibition can be relieved by adding lactose or isopropyl-β-D-thiogalactopyranoside (IPTG).
