[The description below was written by a language model from this plasmid's Addgene catalogue record and pLannotate feature annotations shown in this document.]
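Description:
pFTK013 is a level 0 (LVL0) part plasmid from the Fungal Modular Cloning ToolKit, built on the MoClo entry backbone pICH41295. It is a small (about 3.2 kb) storage vector that holds a single standardized genetic part for later hierarchical assembly, rather than an expression construct in its own right. It is propagated in E. coli at high copy from a ColE1/pUC-type origin and selected with spectinomycin. Resistance comes from an aadA (streptomycin/spectinomycin adenylyltransferase) coding sequence that lies downstream of a bla-type AmpR promoter. The short integrase and gentamicin acetyltransferase fragments annotated just upstream of aadA, and the small lacI fragment after the origin, are best read as non-functional remnants, the former probably from the integron-derived resistance cassette and the latter from earlier cloning history.

The payload is the PpcbC promoter, the regulatory region of Pc21g21380. The record lists its source only broadly, as Penicillium, Aspergillus or other fungal sources. The automated feature table does not annotate this promoter. It presumably lies in the unannotated stretch of roughly 900 nt after the lacI fragment, but the record does not give its boundaries, the flanking restriction sites or the fusion overhangs.

As a promoter part in a modular cloning system, it is meant to be combined with coding-sequence and terminator parts from the same toolkit to build transcription units. These can then be assembled into multigene constructs for engineering filamentous fungi. No mutations are recorded for the insert.
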