Addgene plasmid #171285: pFTK013
Purpose: Part Plasmid Entry Vector (LVL0) from the Fungal Modular Cloning ToolKit.
Depositing lab: Arnold Driessen. Depositing organization: University of Groningen. Publication: Modular Synthetic Biology Toolkit for Filamentous Fungi. Mozsik L, Pohl C, Meyer V, Bovenberg RAL, Nygard Y, Driessen AJM. ACS Synth Biol. 2021 Nov 2. doi: 10.1021/acssynbio.1c00260. PubMed 34726388.
Backbone
  Vector backbone: pICH41295
  Vector type: Bacterial Expression, Yeast Expression, Synthetic Biology
Growth in bacteria
  Bacterial resistance: Spectinomycin, 50 μg/mL
  Growth temperature: 37°C
  Growth strain: DH5alpha
  Copy number: High Copy
Gene/Insert
  Gene/Insert name: PpcbC Pc21g21380 promoter
  Species: Penicillium, Aspergillus, or other fungal sources
  Mutation: n/a
  Cloning method: Restriction Enzyme; 5′ cloning site Unknown (unknown if destroyed)
Terms and licenses: Academic/Nonprofit Terms; Industry Terms: Not Available to Industry
How to cite: pFTK013 was a gift from Arnold Driessen (Addgene plasmid # 171285 ; http://n2t.net/addgene:171285 ; RRID:Addgene_171285)
